>Addgene plasmid #27377 | pCMV-Flag YAP S381A | addgene partial sequence | sequence record 33694 | 27377 with hGH-pA-R (5' CCAGCTTGGTTCCCAATAGA 3')
TTGCTCCATACCACCCCCCTCCACCCCATAATATTATAGAAGGACACCTAGTCAGACAAAATGATGCAAC
TTAATTTTATTAGGACAAGGCTGGTGGGCACTGGAGTGGCAACTTCCAGGGCCAGGAGAGGCACTGGGGA
GGGGTCACAGGGATGCCACCCGGGATCCTCTAGACTCGAGCGGCCGCCACTGTGCTGGATATCTGCAGAA
TTCAGTCTGCCTGAGGGCTCTATAACCATGTAAGAAAGCTTTCTTTATCTAGCTTGGTGGCAGCCAAAAC
AGACTCCATGTCATTAAGGATGTCAGAACTCAAAGCTTCCTGCAGACTTGGCATCAGCTCCTCTCCTTCT
ATGTTCATTCCATCTCCTTCCAGTGTTCCAAGGTCCACATTTGTCCCAGGAATGGCTTCAAGGTAGTCTG
GGAAACGGTTCTGCTGTGAGGGCAGGGTGCTTTGGTTGATAGTATCACCTGTATCCATCTCATCCACACT
GTTCAGGAAGTCATCTGGGGTTCGAGGGACACTGTAGCTGCTCATGCTTAGTCCACTGTCTGTAGCCTCA
TCTCGAGAGTGATAGGTGCCACTGTTAAGGAAAGGATCTGAGCTATTGGTCGTCATTGTTCTCAATTCCT
GAGACATCCCGGGAGAAGACACTGGATTTTGAGTCCCACCATCCTGCTCCAGTGTTGGTAACTGGCTACG
CAGGGCTAACTCCTGCCGAAGCAGTTCTTGCTGTTTCAGCCGCAGCCTCTCCTTCTCCATCTGCAGTTGC
TGCAGT
