>Addgene plasmid #27377 | pCMV-Flag YAP S381A | addgene partial sequence | sequence record 33695 | 27377 with CMV-F
CTCGTTTAGTGAACCGTCAGAATTGATCTACCATGGACTACAAAGACGATGACGACAAGCTTGCGGCCGC
GAATTCAAGCTTAGCCACCATGGACTACAAAGACGATGACGATAAAGCAAGGCTCGAATCGGTACCTAAG
GATCCCGGGCAGCAGCCGCCGCCTCAACCGGCCCCCCAGGGCCAAGGGCAGCCGCCTTCGCAGCCCCCGC
AGGGGCAGGGCCCGCCGTCCGGACCCGGGCAACCGGCACCCGCGGCGACCCAGGCGGCGCCGCAGGCACC
CCCCGCCGGGCATCAGATCGTGCACGTCCGCGGGGACTCGGAGACCGACCTGGAGGCGCTCTTCAACGCC
GTCATGAACCCCAAGACGGCCAACGTGCCCCAGACCGTGCCCATGAGGCTCCGGAAGCTGCCCGACTCCT
TCTTCAAGCCGCCGGAGCCCAAATCCCACTCCCGACAGGCCAGTACTGATGCAGGCACTGCAGGAGCCCT
GACTCCACAGCATGTTCGAGCTCATTCCTCTCCAGCTTCTCTGCAGTTGGGAGCTGTTTCTCCTGGGACA
CTGACCCCCACTGGAGTAGTCTCTGGCCCAGCAGCTACACCCACAGCTCAGCATCTTCGACAGTCTTCTT
TTGAGATACCTGATGATGTACCTCTGCCAGCAGGTTGGGAGATGGCAAAGACATCTTCTGGTCAGAGATA
CTTCTTAAATCACATCG
