[The description below was written by a language model from this plasmid's Addgene catalogue record.]
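Description:
pCMV-Flag YAP S381A is a mammalian expression plasmid built on a pCMV backbone of about 5 kb, carrying a roughly 1.5 kb human YAP (YAP1) coding insert. It is propagated in E. coli as a high-copy plasmid under ampicillin selection. The record does not name the origin of replication or list any mammalian selection marker. No feature table is provided, so details such as the polyadenylation signal or the restriction sites used for cloning are not documented. The backbone name and the CMV forward sequencing primer indicate that the insert sits downstream of the cytomegalovirus immediate-early promoter, a strong constitutive promoter widely used for transient expression in transfected mammalian cells.

The encoded protein is YAP with a tandem 2xFLAG epitope fused to its N terminus, which allows detection by immunoblotting or immunofluorescence and recovery by anti-FLAG immunoprecipitation. The insert carries a serine-to-alanine substitution at residue 381, which removes a phosphorylatable hydroxyl group and so blocks phosphorylation at that position. YAP is the transcriptional co-activator regulated by the Hippo pathway. The associated publication concerns coordinated phosphorylation of YAP by Lats and CK1 kinases, which controls YAP stability through the SCF(beta-TRCP) ubiquitin ligase. In that context, the S381A mutant serves as a phosphorylation-deficient variant for comparison with wild-type YAP. Likely uses include testing how loss of this site affects YAP phosphorylation, ubiquitination, protein turnover and downstream activity in cultured mammalian cells.
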