Addgene plasmid #27377: pCMV-Flag YAP S381A
Depositing lab: Kunliang Guan. Depositing organization: University of California, San Diego (UCSD). Publication: A coordinated phosphorylation by Lats and CK1 regulates YAP stability through SCF(beta-TRCP). Zhao B, Li L, Tumaneng K, Wang CY, Guan KL. Genes Dev. 2010 Jan 1. 24(1):72-85. 10.1101/gad.1843810 PubMed 20048001.
Backbone
  Vector backbone: pCMV
  Backbone size w/o insert (bp): 5000
  Vector type: Mammalian Expression
Growth in bacteria
  Bacterial resistance: Ampicillin, 100 μg/mL
  Growth temperature: 37°C
  Growth strain: DH5alpha
  Copy number: High Copy
Gene/Insert
  Gene/Insert name: YAP
  Species: H. sapiens (human)
  Insert size (bp): 1500
  Mutation: S381A
  Entrez Gene: YAP1 (a.k.a. COB1, YAP, YAP-1, YAP2, YAP65, YKI)
  Tag / fusion protein: 2xFLAG (N terminal on insert)
  Cloning method: Restriction Enzyme
  Sequencing primers: 5′ CMV-F
Terms and licenses: Academic/Nonprofit Terms; Industry Terms: Not Available to Industry
How to cite: pCMV-Flag YAP S381A was a gift from Kunliang Guan (Addgene plasmid # 27377 ; http://n2t.net/addgene:27377 ; RRID:Addgene_27377)
